Addgene plasmid #165086: pSpCas9n(BB)-2A-Puro (PX462) V2.0 Stx5DL-C2
Purpose: gRNA 2 of pair C for Stx5L-specific knockout
Depositing lab: Geert van den Bogaart. Depositing organization: University of Groningen. Publication: Congenital disorder of glycosylation caused by starting site-specific variant in syntaxin-5. Linders PTA, Gerretsen ECF, Ashikov A, Vals MA, de Boer R, Revelo NH, Arts R, Baerenfaenger M, Zijlstra F, Huijben K, Raymond K, Muru K, Fjodorova O, Pajusalu S, Ounap K, Ter Beest M, Lefeber D, van den Bogaart G. Nat Commun. 2021 Oct 28;12(1):6227. doi: 10.1038/s41467-021-26534-y. PubMed 34711829.
Backbone
  Vector backbone: PX462
  Total vector size (bp): 9178
  Vector type: Mammalian Expression, CRISPR
  Selectable markers: Puromycin
Growth in bacteria
  Bacterial resistance: Ampicillin, 100 μg/mL
  Growth temperature: 37°C
  Growth strain: DH5alpha
  Copy number: High Copy
Gene/Insert
  Gene/Insert name: hSpCas9n-2A-Puro (alt names: SpCas9n-2A-Puro V2.0; Cas9n; PX462 V2.0)
  gRNA/shRNA sequence: TGATC CCGCG GAAAC GCTAC
  Species: Synthetic
  Promoter: CMV
  Tag / fusion protein: 3XFLAG (N terminal on insert); 2A-Puro (C terminal on insert)
  Cloning method: Restriction Enzyme; 5′ cloning site BbsI (unknown if destroyed); 3′ cloning site BbsI (unknown if destroyed)
  Sequencing primers: 5′ U6-fwd; 3′ U6-rev
Resource information
  A portion of this plasmid was derived from a plasmid made by: Backbone from Addgene https://www.addgene.org/62987/
Terms and licenses: Academic/Nonprofit Terms; Industry Terms: Not Available to Industry
How to cite: pSpCas9n(BB)-2A-Puro (PX462) V2.0 Stx5DL-C2 was a gift from Geert van den Bogaart (Addgene plasmid # 165086 ; http://n2t.net/addgene:165086 ; RRID:Addgene_165086)
