[The description below was written by a language model from this plasmid's Addgene catalogue record and pLannotate feature annotations shown in this document.]
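Description:
pSpCas9n(BB)-2A-Puro (PX462) V2.0 Stx5DL-C2 is a mammalian CRISPR expression plasmid of about 9.2 kb, built on the PX462 V2.0 backbone. It delivers both a single guide RNA and the Streptococcus pyogenes Cas9 nickase from one vector. In bacteria it is maintained at high copy through a ColE1/pUC-type origin and selected with ampicillin via the bla gene. An f1/M13 phage origin and a single AAV2 ITR remnant are also annotated in the backbone. In transfected mammalian cells, selection is by puromycin.

The guide cassette consists of a human U6 RNA polymerase III promoter followed by a 20-nt spacer cloned at the BbsI sites, directly upstream of the SpCas9 gRNA scaffold. The nuclease cassette is listed in the catalogue as CMV-driven. The feature tables instead show a hybrid arrangement of CMV enhancer, chicken β-actin promoter and a hybrid CBA/MVM intron, though the promoter itself is annotated only in the depositor sequence. This drives an N-terminally 3XFLAG-tagged, human codon-optimised Cas9 ending in a nucleoplasmin NLS. The depositor sequence annotation indicates the D10A mutation, which fits the nickase designation. A 2A peptide then links puromycin N-acetyltransferase, so that both proteins are made from one transcript, which terminates at a bGH polyadenylation signal.

Because a nickase cuts only one strand, two offset guides are needed to produce a double-strand break, which reduces off-target cutting. This plasmid carries guide 2 of pair C and is meant to be co-transfected with its partner for knockout specific to the long isoform of syntaxin-5 (Stx5L). The depositor and sequencing-derived records differ by one nucleotide in length but are otherwise annotated concordantly.
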