Features (pLannotate 1.2.2; 19 found; start..end, strand, type, name):
      1..241     +  promoter       U6 promoter: RNA polymerase III promoter for human U6 snRNA
    271..346     +  misc_RNA       gRNA scaffold: guide RNA scaffold for the Streptococcus pyogenes CRISPR/Cas9 system
    353..396     +  misc_RNA       gRNA scaffold (fragment): guide RNA scaffold for the Streptococcus pyogenes CRISPR/Cas9 system
    443..728     +  enhancer       CMV enhancer: human cytomegalovirus immediate early enhancer; contains an 18-bp deletion relative to the standard CMV enhancer
    730..1007    +  promoter       chicken β-actin promoter: No description available
   1008..1236    +  intron         hybrid intron: hybrid between chicken β-actin (CBA) and minute virus of mice (MMV) introns (Gray et al., 2011)
   1374..2975    +  CDS            dCas9(N): N-terminal portion of catalytically inactive Streptococcus pyogenes dCas9 carrying the D10A mutation (Zetsche et al., 2015)
   2976..5474    +  CDS            Cas9(C): C-terminal portion of Streptococcus pyogenes Cas9 (Zetsche et al., 2015)
   5475..5522    +  CDS            nucleoplasmin NLS: bipartite nuclear localization signal from nucleoplasmin
   5592..6191    +  CDS            PuroR (fragment): puromycin N-acetyltransferase; pac from Streptomyces; confers resistance to puromycin
   6225..6336    +  polyA_signal   bGH poly(A) signal: bovine growth hormone polyadenylation signal
   6441..6581    +  repeat_region  AAV2 ITR: inverted terminal repeat of adeno-associated virus serotype 2 inverted
   6586..6637    -  misc_feature   bom (fragment): basis of mobility region from pBR322
   6656..7036    +  rep_origin     M13 ori (sequence partly withheld): M13 bacteriophage origin of replication; arrow indicates direction of (+) strand synthesis
   7112..7161    -  misc_feature   bom (fragment): basis of mobility region from pBR322
   7263..7298    -  CDS            rop (fragment): Rop protein, which maintains plasmids at low copy number; rop
   7393..7497    +  promoter       AmpR promoter: bla
   7498..8358    +  CDS            AmpR: β-lactamase; bla; confers resistance to ampicillin, carbenicillin, and related antibiotics
   8529..9117    +  rep_origin     ori: high-copy-number ColE1/pMB1/pBR322/pUC origin of replication
>Addgene plasmid #165086 | pSpCas9n(BB)-2A-Puro (PX462) V2.0 Stx5DL-C2 | depositor full sequence | sequence record 320694 | pSpCas9n(BB)-2A-Puro (PX462) V2.0 Stx5DL-C2 sequence 9178 bps
GAGGGCCTATTTCCCATGATTCCTTCATATTTGCATATACGATACAAGGCTGTTAGAGAGATAATTGGAA
TTAATTTGACTGTAAACACAAAGATATTAGTACAAAATACGTGACGTAGAAAGTAATAATTTCTTGGGTA
GTTTGCAGTTTTAAAATTATGTTTTAAAATGGACTATCATATGCTTACCGTAACTTGAAAGTATTTCGAT
TTCTTGGCTTTATATATCTTGTGGAAAGGACGAAACACCGTGATCCCGCGGAAACGCTACGTTTTAGAGC
TAGAAATAGCAAGTTAAAATAAGGCTAGTCCGTTATCAACTTGAAAAAGTGGCACCGAGTCGGTGCTTTT
TTGTTTTAGAGCTAGAAATAGCAAGTTAAAATAAGGCTAGTCCGTTTTTAGCGCGTGCGCCAATTCTGCA
GACAAATGGCTCTAGAGGTACCCGTTACATAACTTACGGTAAATGGCCCGCCTGGCTGACCGCCCAACGA
CCCCCGCCCATTGACGTCAATAGTAACGCCAATAGGGACTTTCCATTGACGTCAATGGGTGGAGTATTTA
CGGTAAACTGCCCACTTGGCAGTACATCAAGTGTATCATATGCCAAGTACGCCCCCTATTGACGTCAATG
ACGGTAAATGGCCCGCCTGGCATTGTGCCCAGTACATGACCTTATGGGACTTTCCTACTTGGCAGTACAT
CTACGTATTAGTCATCGCTATTACCATGGTCGAGGTGAGCCCCACGTTCTGCTTCACTCTCCCCATCTCC
CCCCCCTCCCCACCCCCAATTTTGTATTTATTTATTTTTTAATTATTTTGTGCAGCGATGGGGGCGGGGG
GGGGGGGGGGGCGCGCGCCAGGCGGGGCGGGGCGGGGCGAGGGGCGGGGCGGGGCGAGGCGGAGAGGTGC
GGCGGCAGCCAATCAGAGCGGCGCGCTCCGAAAGTTTCCTTTTATGGCGAGGCGGCGGCGGCGGCGGCCC
TATAAAAAGCGAAGCGCGCGGCGGGCGGGAGTCGCTGCGACGCTGCCTTCGCCCCGTGCCCCGCTCCGCC
GCCGCCTCGCGCCGCCCGCCCCGGCTCTGACTGACCGCGTTACTCCCACAGGTGAGCGGGCGGGACGGCC
CTTCTCCTCCGGGCTGTAATTAGCTGAGCAAGAGGTAAGGGTTTAAGGGATGGTTGGTTGGTGGGGTATT
AATGTTTAATTACCTGGAGCACCTGCCTGAAATCACTTTTTTTCAGGTTGGACCGGTGCCACCATGGACT
ATAAGGACCACGACGGAGACTACAAGGATCATGATATTGATTACAAAGACGATGACGATAAGATGGCCCC
AAAGAAGAAGCGGAAGGTCGGTATCCACGGAGTCCCAGCAGCCGACAAGAAGTACAGCATCGGCCTGGCC
ATCGGCACCAACTCTGTGGGCTGGGCCGTGATCACCGACGAGTACAAGGTGCCCAGCAAGAAATTCAAGG
TGCTGGGCAACACCGACCGGCACAGCATCAAGAAGAACCTGATCGGAGCCCTGCTGTTCGACAGCGGCGA
AACAGCCGAGGCCACCCGGCTGAAGAGAACCGCCAGAAGAAGATACACCAGACGGAAGAACCGGATCTGC
TATCTGCAAGAGATCTTCAGCAACGAGATGGCCAAGGTGGACGACAGCTTCTTCCACAGACTGGAAGAGT
CCTTCCTGGTGGAAGAGGATAAGAAGCACGAGCGGCACCCCATCTTCGGCAACATCGTGGACGAGGTGGC
CTACCACGAGAAGTACCCCACCATCTACCACCTGAGAAAGAAACTGGTGGACAGCACCGACAAGGCCGAC
CTGCGGCTGATCTATCTGGCCCTGGCCCACATGATCAAGTTCCGGGGCCACTTCCTGATCGAGGGCGACC
TGAACCCCGACAACAGCGACGTGGACAAGCTGTTCATCCAGCTGGTGCAGACCTACAACCAGCTGTTCGA
GGAAAACCCCATCAACGCCAGCGGCGTGGACGCCAAGGCCATCCTGTCTGCCAGACTGAGCAAGAGCAGA
CGGCTGGAAAATCTGATCGCCCAGCTGCCCGGCGAGAAGAAGAATGGCCTGTTCGGAAACCTGATTGCCC
TGAGCCTGGGCCTGACCCCCAACTTCAAGAGCAACTTCGACCTGGCCGAGGATGCCAAACTGCAGCTGAG
CAAGGACACCTACGACGACGACCTGGACAACCTGCTGGCCCAGATCGGCGACCAGTACGCCGACCTGTTT
CTGGCCGCCAAGAACCTGTCCGACGCCATCCTGCTGAGCGACATCCTGAGAGTGAACACCGAGATCACCA
AGGCCCCCCTGAGCGCCTCTATGATCAAGAGATACGACGAGCACCACCAGGACCTGACCCTGCTGAAAGC
TCTCGTGCGGCAGCAGCTGCCTGAGAAGTACAAAGAGATTTTCTTCGACCAGAGCAAGAACGGCTACGCC
GGCTACATTGACGGCGGAGCCAGCCAGGAAGAGTTCTACAAGTTCATCAAGCCCATCCTGGAAAAGATGG
ACGGCACCGAGGAACTGCTCGTGAAGCTGAACAGAGAGGACCTGCTGCGGAAGCAGCGGACCTTCGACAA
CGGCAGCATCCCCCACCAGATCCACCTGGGAGAGCTGCACGCCATTCTGCGGCGGCAGGAAGATTTTTAC
CCATTCCTGAAGGACAACCGGGAAAAGATCGAGAAGATCCTGACCTTCCGCATCCCCTACTACGTGGGCC
CTCTGGCCAGGGGAAACAGCAGATTCGCCTGGATGACCAGAAAGAGCGAGGAAACCATCACCCCCTGGAA
CTTCGAGGAAGTGGTGGACAAGGGCGCTTCCGCCCAGAGCTTCATCGAGCGGATGACCAACTTCGATAAG
AACCTGCCCAACGAGAAGGTGCTGCCCAAGCACAGCCTGCTGTACGAGTACTTCACCGTGTATAACGAGC
TGACCAAAGTGAAATACGTGACCGAGGGAATGAGAAAGCCCGCCTTCCTGAGCGGCGAGCAGAAAAAGGC
CATCGTGGACCTGCTGTTCAAGACCAACCGGAAAGTGACCGTGAAGCAGCTGAAAGAGGACTACTTCAAG
AAAATCGAGTGCTTCGACTCCGTGGAAATCTCCGGCGTGGAAGATCGGTTCAACGCCTCCCTGGGCACAT
ACCACGATCTGCTGAAAATTATCAAGGACAAGGACTTCCTGGACAATGAGGAAAACGAGGACATTCTGGA
AGATATCGTGCTGACCCTGACACTGTTTGAGGACAGAGAGATGATCGAGGAACGGCTGAAAACCTATGCC
CACCTGTTCGACGACAAAGTGATGAAGCAGCTGAAGCGGCGGAGATACACCGGCTGGGGCAGGCTGAGCC
GGAAGCTGATCAACGGCATCCGGGACAAGCAGTCCGGCAAGACAATCCTGGATTTCCTGAAGTCCGACGG
CTTCGCCAACAGAAACTTCATGCAGCTGATCCACGACGACAGCCTGACCTTTAAAGAGGACATCCAGAAA
GCCCAGGTGTCCGGCCAGGGCGATAGCCTGCACGAGCACATTGCCAATCTGGCCGGCAGCCCCGCCATTA
AGAAGGGCATCCTGCAGACAGTGAAGGTGGTGGACGAGCTCGTGAAAGTGATGGGCCGGCACAAGCCCGA
GAACATCGTGATCGAAATGGCCAGAGAGAACCAGACCACCCAGAAGGGACAGAAGAACAGCCGCGAGAGA
ATGAAGCGGATCGAAGAGGGCATCAAAGAGCTGGGCAGCCAGATCCTGAAAGAACACCCCGTGGAAAACA
CCCAGCTGCAGAACGAGAAGCTGTACCTGTACTACCTGCAGAATGGGCGGGATATGTACGTGGACCAGGA
ACTGGACATCAACCGGCTGTCCGACTACGATGTGGACCATATCGTGCCTCAGAGCTTTCTGAAGGACGAC
TCCATCGACAACAAGGTGCTGACCAGAAGCGACAAGAACCGGGGCAAGAGCGACAACGTGCCCTCCGAAG
AGGTCGTGAAGAAGATGAAGAACTACTGGCGGCAGCTGCTGAACGCCAAGCTGATTACCCAGAGAAAGTT
CGACAATCTGACCAAGGCCGAGAGAGGCGGCCTGAGCGAACTGGATAAGGCCGGCTTCATCAAGAGACAG
CTGGTGGAAACCCGGCAGATCACAAAGCACGTGGCACAGATCCTGGACTCCCGGATGAACACTAAGTACG
ACGAGAATGACAAGCTGATCCGGGAAGTGAAAGTGATCACCCTGAAGTCCAAGCTGGTGTCCGATTTCCG
GAAGGATTTCCAGTTTTACAAAGTGCGCGAGATCAACAACTACCACCACGCCCACGACGCCTACCTGAAC
GCCGTCGTGGGAACCGCCCTGATCAAAAAGTACCCTAAGCTGGAAAGCGAGTTCGTGTACGGCGACTACA
AGGTGTACGACGTGCGGAAGATGATCGCCAAGAGCGAGCAGGAAATCGGCAAGGCTACCGCCAAGTACTT
CTTCTACAGCAACATCATGAACTTTTTCAAGACCGAGATTACCCTGGCCAACGGCGAGATCCGGAAGCGG
CCTCTGATCGAGACAAACGGCGAAACCGGGGAGATCGTGTGGGATAAGGGCCGGGATTTTGCCACCGTGC
GGAAAGTGCTGAGCATGCCCCAAGTGAATATCGTGAAAAAGACCGAGGTGCAGACAGGCGGCTTCAGCAA
AGAGTCTATCCTGCCCAAGAGGAACAGCGATAAGCTGATCGCCAGAAAGAAGGACTGGGACCCTAAGAAG
TACGGCGGCTTCGACAGCCCCACCGTGGCCTATTCTGTGCTGGTGGTGGCCAAAGTGGAAAAGGGCAAGT
CCAAGAAACTGAAGAGTGTGAAAGAGCTGCTGGGGATCACCATCATGGAAAGAAGCAGCTTCGAGAAGAA
TCCCATCGACTTTCTGGAAGCCAAGGGCTACAAAGAAGTGAAAAAGGACCTGATCATCAAGCTGCCTAAG
TACTCCCTGTTCGAGCTGGAAAACGGCCGGAAGAGAATGCTGGCCTCTGCCGGCGAACTGCAGAAGGGAA
ACGAACTGGCCCTGCCCTCCAAATATGTGAACTTCCTGTACCTGGCCAGCCACTATGAGAAGCTGAAGGG
CTCCCCCGAGGATAATGAGCAGAAACAGCTGTTTGTGGAACAGCACAAGCACTACCTGGACGAGATCATC
GAGCAGATCAGCGAGTTCTCCAAGAGAGTGATCCTGGCCGACGCTAATCTGGACAAAGTGCTGTCCGCCT
ACAACAAGCACCGGGATAAGCCCATCAGAGAGCAGGCCGAGAATATCATCCACCTGTTTACCCTGACCAA
TCTGGGAGCCCCTGCCGCCTTCAAGTACTTTGACACCACCATCGACCGGAAGAGGTACACCAGCACCAAA
GAGGTGCTGGACGCCACCCTGATCCACCAGAGCATCACCGGCCTGTACGAGACACGGATCGACCTGTCTC
AGCTGGGAGGCGACAAAAGGCCGGCGGCCACGAAAAAGGCCGGCCAGGCAAAAAAGAAAAAGGAATTCGG
CAGTGGAGAGGGCAGAGGAAGTCTGCTAACATGCGGTGACGTCGAGGAGAATCCTGGCCCAATGACCGAG
TACAAGCCCACGGTGCGCCTCGCCACCCGCGACGACGTCCCCAGGGCCGTACGCACCCTCGCCGCCGCGT
TCGCCGACTACCCCGCCACGCGCCACACCGTCGATCCGGACCGCCACATCGAGCGGGTCACCGAGCTGCA
AGAACTCTTCCTCACGCGCGTCGGGCTCGACATCGGCAAGGTGTGGGTCGCGGACGACGGCGCCGCGGTG
GCGGTCTGGACCACGCCGGAGAGCGTCGAAGCGGGGGCGGTGTTCGCCGAGATCGGCCCGCGCATGGCCG
AGTTGAGCGGTTCCCGGCTGGCCGCGCAGCAACAGATGGAAGGCCTCCTGGCGCCGCACCGGCCCAAGGA
GCCCGCGTGGTTCCTGGCCACCGTCGGAGTCTCGCCCGACCACCAGGGCAAGGGTCTGGGCAGCGCCGTC
GTGCTCCCCGGAGTGGAGGCGGCCGAGCGCGCCGGGGTGCCCGCCTTCCTGGAGACCTCCGCGCCCCGCA
ACCTCCCCTTCTACGAGCGGCTCGGCTTCACCGTCACCGCCGACGTCGAGGTGCCCGAAGGACCGCGCAC
CTGGTGCATGACCCGCAAGCCCGGTGCCTGAGAATTCTAACTAGAGCTCGCTGATCAGCCTCGACTGTGC
CTTCTAGTTGCCAGCCATCTGTTGTTTGCCCCTCCCCCGTGCCTTCCTTGACCCTGGAAGGTGCCACTCC
CACTGTCCTTTCCTAATAAAATGAGGAAATTGCATCGCATTGTCTGAGTAGGTGTCATTCTATTCTGGGG
GGTGGGGTGGGGCAGGACAGCAAGGGGGAGGATTGGGAAGAGAATAGCAGGCATGCTGGGGAGCGGCCGC
AGGAACCCCTAGTGATGGAGTTGGCCACTCCCTCTCTGCGCGCTCGCTCGCTCACTGAGGCCGGGCGACC
AAAGGTCGCCCGACGCCCGGGCTTTGCCCGGGCGGCCTCAGTGAGCGAGCGAGCGCGCAGCTGCCTGCAG
GGGCGCCTGATGCGGTATTTTCTCCTTACGCATCTGTGCGGTATTTCACACCGCATA
[142 nt withheld, positions 6638-6779]
C
[141 nt withheld, positions 6781-6921]
CCTTTGACGTTGGAGTCCACGTTCTTT
[37 nt withheld, positions 6949-6985]
ACCCTATCTCGGGCTATTCTTTTGATTTATAAGGGATTTTGCCGATTTCGGCCTATTGGTTAAAAAATGA
GCTGATTTAACAAAAATTTAACGCGAATTTTAACAAAATATTAACGTTTACAATTTTATGGTGCACTCTC
AGTACAATCTGCTCTGATGCCGCATAGTTAAGCCAGCCCCGACACCCGCCAACACCCGCTGACGCGCCCT
GACGGGCTTGTCTGCTCCCGGCATCCGCTTACAGACAAGCTGTGACCGTCTCCGGGAGCTGCATGTGTCA
GAGGTTTTCACCGTCATCACCGAAACGCGCGAGACGAAAGGGCCTCGTGATACGCCTATTTTTATAGGTT
AATGTCATGATAATAATGGTTTCTTAGACGTCAGGTGGCACTTTTCGGGGAAATGTGCGCGGAACCCCTA
TTTGTTTATTTTTCTAAATACATTCAAATATGTATCCGCTCATGAGACAATAACCCTGATAAATGCTTCA
ATAATATTGAAAAAGGAAGAGTATGAGTATTCAACATTTCCGTGTCGCCCTTATTCCCTTTTTTGCGGCA
TTTTGCCTTCCTGTTTTTGCTCACCCAGAAACGCTGGTGAAAGTAAAAGATGCTGAAGATCAGTTGGGTG
CACGAGTGGGTTACATCGAACTGGATCTCAACAGCGGTAAGATCCTTGAGAGTTTTCGCCCCGAAGAACG
TTTTCCAATGATGAGCACTTTTAAAGTTCTGCTATGTGGCGCGGTATTATCCCGTATTGACGCCGGGCAA
GAGCAACTCGGTCGCCGCATACACTATTCTCAGAATGACTTGGTTGAGTACTCACCAGTCACAGAAAAGC
ATCTTACGGATGGCATGACAGTAAGAGAATTATGCAGTGCTGCCATAACCATGAGTGATAACACTGCGGC
CAACTTACTTCTGACAACGATCGGAGGACCGAAGGAGCTAACCGCTTTTTTGCACAACATGGGGGATCAT
GTAACTCGCCTTGATCGTTGGGAACCGGAGCTGAATGAAGCCATACCAAACGACGAGCGTGACACCACGA
TGCCTGTAGCAATGGCAACAACGTTGCGCAAACTATTAACTGGCGAACTACTTACTCTAGCTTCCCGGCA
ACAATTAATAGACTGGATGGAGGCGGATAAAGTTGCAGGACCACTTCTGCGCTCGGCCCTTCCGGCTGGC
TGGTTTATTGCTGATAAATCTGGAGCCGGTGAGCGTGGAAGCCGCGGTATCATTGCAGCACTGGGGCCAG
ATGGTAAGCCCTCCCGTATCGTAGTTATCTACACGACGGGGAGTCAGGCAACTATGGATGAACGAAATAG
ACAGATCGCTGAGATAGGTGCCTCACTGATTAAGCATTGGTAACTGTCAGACCAAGTTTACTCATATATA
CTTTAGATTGATTTAAAACTTCATTTTTAATTTAAAAGGATCTAGGTGAAGATCCTTTTTGATAATCTCA
TGACCAAAATCCCTTAACGTGAGTTTTCGTTCCACTGAGCGTCAGACCCCGTAGAAAAGATCAAAGGATC
TTCTTGAGATCCTTTTTTTCTGCGCGTAATCTGCTGCTTGCAAACAAAAAAACCACCGCTACCAGCGGTG
GTTTGTTTGCCGGATCAAGAGCTACCAACTCTTTTTCCGAAGGTAACTGGCTTCAGCAGAGCGCAGATAC
CAAATACTGTCCTTCTAGTGTAGCCGTAGTTAGGCCACCACTTCAAGAACTCTGTAGCACCGCCTACATA
CCTCGCTCTGCTAATCCTGTTACCAGTGGCTGCTGCCAGTGGCGATAAGTCGTGTCTTACCGGGTTGGAC
TCAAGACGATAGTTACCGGATAAGGCGCAGCGGTCGGGCTGAACGGGGGGTTCGTGCACACAGCCCAGCT
TGGAGCGAACGACCTACACCGAACTGAGATACCTACAGCGTGAGCTATGAGAAAGCGCCACGCTTCCCGA
AGGGAGAAAGGCGGACAGGTATCCGGTAAGCGGCAGGGTCGGAACAGGAGAGCGCACGAGGGAGCTTCCA
GGGGGAAACGCCTGGTATCTTTATAGTCCTGTCGGGTTTCGCCACCTCTGACTTGAGCGTCGATTTTTGT
GATGCTCGTCAGGGGGGCGGAGCCTATGGAAAAACGCCAGCAACGCGGCCTTTTTACGGTTCCTGGCCTT
TTGCTGGCCTTTTGCTCACATGT
