Features (pLannotate 1.2.2; 18 found; start..end, strand, type, name):
      1..241     +  promoter       U6 promoter: RNA polymerase III promoter for human U6 snRNA
    271..346     +  misc_RNA       gRNA scaffold: guide RNA scaffold for the Streptococcus pyogenes CRISPR/Cas9 system
    353..396     +  misc_RNA       gRNA scaffold (fragment): guide RNA scaffold for the Streptococcus pyogenes CRISPR/Cas9 system
    443..728     +  enhancer       CMV enhancer: human cytomegalovirus immediate early enhancer; contains an 18-bp deletion relative to the standard CMV enhancer
   1008..1235    +  intron         hybrid intron: hybrid between chicken β-actin (CBA) and minute virus of mice (MMV) introns (Gray et al., 2011)
   1373..3088    +  CDS            Cas9(N): N-terminal portion of Streptococcus pyogenes Cas9 (Zetsche et al., 2015)
   2975..5473    +  CDS            Cas9(C): C-terminal portion of Streptococcus pyogenes Cas9 (Zetsche et al., 2015)
   5474..5521    +  CDS            nucleoplasmin NLS: bipartite nuclear localization signal from nucleoplasmin
   5591..6190    +  CDS            PuroR (fragment): puromycin N-acetyltransferase; pac from Streptomyces; confers resistance to puromycin
   6224..6335    +  polyA_signal   bGH poly(A) signal: bovine growth hormone polyadenylation signal
   6440..6580    +  repeat_region  AAV2 ITR: inverted terminal repeat of adeno-associated virus serotype 2 inverted
   6585..6636    -  misc_feature   bom (fragment): basis of mobility region from pBR322
   6655..7110    +  rep_origin     f1 ori (sequence partly withheld): f1 bacteriophage origin of replication; arrow indicates direction of (+) strand synthesis
   7111..7160    -  misc_feature   bom (fragment): basis of mobility region from pBR322
   7262..7297    -  CDS            rop (fragment): Rop protein, which maintains plasmids at low copy number; rop
   7392..7496    +  promoter       AmpR promoter: bla
   7497..8357    +  CDS            AmpR: β-lactamase; bla; confers resistance to ampicillin, carbenicillin, and related antibiotics
   8528..9116    +  rep_origin     ori: high-copy-number ColE1/pMB1/pBR322/pUC origin of replication
>Addgene plasmid #165086 | pSpCas9n(BB)-2A-Puro (PX462) V2.0 Stx5DL-C2 | addgene full sequence | sequence record 324974 | Addgene NGS Result
GAGGGCCTATTTCCCATGATTCCTTCATATTTGCATATACGATACAAGGCTGTTAGAGAGATAATTGGAA
TTAATTTGACTGTAAACACAAAGATATTAGTACAAAATACGTGACGTAGAAAGTAATAATTTCTTGGGTA
GTTTGCAGTTTTAAAATTATGTTTTAAAATGGACTATCATATGCTTACCGTAACTTGAAAGTATTTCGAT
TTCTTGGCTTTATATATCTTGTGGAAAGGACGAAACACCGTGATCCCGCGGAAACGCTACGTTTTAGAGC
TAGAAATAGCAAGTTAAAATAAGGCTAGTCCGTTATCAACTTGAAAAAGTGGCACCGAGTCGGTGCTTTT
TTGTTTTAGAGCTAGAAATAGCAAGTTAAAATAAGGCTAGTCCGTTTTTAGCGCGTGCGCCAATTCTGCA
GACAAATGGCTCTAGAGGTACCCGTTACATAACTTACGGTAAATGGCCCGCCTGGCTGACCGCCCAACGA
CCCCCGCCCATTGACGTCAATAGTAACGCCAATAGGGACTTTCCATTGACGTCAATGGGTGGAGTATTTA
CGGTAAACTGCCCACTTGGCAGTACATCAAGTGTATCATATGCCAAGTACGCCCCCTATTGACGTCAATG
ACGGTAAATGGCCCGCCTGGCATTGTGCCCAGTACATGACCTTATGGGACTTTCCTACTTGGCAGTACAT
CTACGTATTAGTCATCGCTATTACCATGGTCGAGGTGAGCCCCACGTTCTGCTTCACTCTCCCCATCTCC
CCCCCCTCCCCACCCCCAATTTTGTATTTATTTATTTTTTAATTATTTTGTGCAGCGATGGGGGCGGGGG
GGGGGGGGGGGSGSGCSCSRGGSGGGGSGGGGGGGGGGGGGGGGGGGGGSGGGGSGRGGSGGRGRGGKGS
GGSGGCRGCCAAWCAGRGCGGCGCGCTCCGAAAGTTTCCTTTTATGGCGAGGCGGCGGCGGCGGCGGCCC
TATAAAAAGCGAAGCGCGCGGCGGGCGGGAGTCGCTGCGCGCTGCCTTCGCCCCGTGCCCCGCTCCGCCG
CCGCCTCGCGCCGCCCGCCCCGGCTCTGACTGACCGCGTTACTCCCACAGGTGAGCGGGCGGGACGGCCC
TTCTCCTCCGGGCTGTAATTAGCTGAGCAAGAGGTAAGGGTTTAAGGGATGGTTGGTTGGTGGGGTATTA
ATGTTTAATTACCTGGAGCACCTGCCTGAAATCACTTTTTTTCAGGTTGGACCGGTGCCACCATGGACTA
TAAGGACCACGACGGAGACTACAAGGATCATGATATTGATTACAAAGACGATGACGATAAGATGGCCCCA
AAGAAGAAGCGGAAGGTCGGTATCCACGGAGTCCCAGCAGCCGACAAGAAGTACAGCATCGGCCTGGCCA
TCGGCACCAACTCTGTGGGCTGGGCCGTGATCACCGACGAGTACAAGGTGCCCAGCAAGAAATTCAAGGT
GCTGGGCAACACCGACCGGCACAGCATCAAGAAGAACCTGATCGGAGCCCTGCTGTTCGACAGCGGCGAA
ACAGCCGAGGCCACCCGGCTGAAGAGAACCGCCAGAAGAAGATACACCAGACGGAAGAACCGGATCTGCT
ATCTGCAAGAGATCTTCAGCAACGAGATGGCCAAGGTGGACGACAGCTTCTTCCACAGACTGGAAGAGTC
CTTCCTGGTGGAAGAGGATAAGAAGCACGAGCGGCACCCCATCTTCGGCAACATCGTGGACGAGGTGGCC
TACCACGAGAAGTACCCCACCATCTACCACCTGAGAAAGAAACTGGTGGACAGCACCGACAAGGCCGACC
TGCGGCTGATCTATCTGGCCCTGGCCCACATGATCAAGTTCCGGGGCCACTTCCTGATCGAGGGCGACCT
GAACCCCGACAACAGCGACGTGGACAAGCTGTTCATCCAGCTGGTGCAGACCTACAACCAGCTGTTCGAG
GAAAACCCCATCAACGCCAGCGGCGTGGACGCCAAGGCCATCCTGTCTGCCAGACTGAGCAAGAGCAGAC
GGCTGGAAAATCTGATCGCCCAGCTGCCCGGCGAGAAGAAGAATGGCCTGTTCGGCAACCTGATTGCCCT
GAGCCTGGGCCTGACCCCCAACTTCAAGAGCAACTTCGACCTGGCCGAGGATGCCAAACTGCAGCTGAGC
AAGGACACCTACGACGACGACCTGGACAACCTGCTGGCCCAGATCGGCGACCAGTACGCCGACCTGTTTC
TGGCCGCCAAGAACCTGTCCGACGCCATCCTGCTGAGCGACATCCTGAGAGTGAACACCGAGATCACCAA
GGCCCCCCTGAGCGCCTCTATGATCAAGAGATACGACGAGCACCACCAGGACCTGACCCTGCTGAAAGCT
CTCGTGCGGCAGCAGCTGCCTGAGAAGTACAAAGAGATTTTCTTCGACCAGAGCAAGAACGGCTACGCCG
GCTACATTGACGGCGGAGCCAGCCAGGAAGAGTTCTACAAGTTCATCAAGCCCATCCTGGAAAAGATGGA
CGGCACCGAGGAACTGCTCGTGAAGCTGAACAGAGAGGACCTGCTGCGGAAGCAGCGGACCTTCGACAAC
GGCAGCATCCCCCACCAGATCCACCTGGGAGAGCTGCACGCCATTCTGCGGCGGCAGGAAGATTTTTACC
CATTCCTGAAGGACAACCGGGAAAAGATCGAGAAGATCCTGACCTTCCGCATCCCCTACTACGTGGGCCC
TCTGGCCAGGGGAAACAGCAGATTCGCCTGGATGACCAGAAAGAGCGAGGAAACCATCACCCCCTGGAAC
TTCGAGGAAGTGGTGGACAAGGGCGCTTCCGCCCAGAGCTTCATCGAGCGGATGACCAACTTCGATAAGA
ACCTGCCCAACGAGAAGGTGCTGCCCAAGCACAGCCTGCTGTACGAGTACTTCACCGTGTATAACGAGCT
GACCAAAGTGAAATACGTGACCGAGGGAATGAGAAAGCCCGCCTTCCTGAGCGGCGAGCAGAAAAAGGCC
ATCGTGGACCTGCTGTTCAAGACCAACCGGAAAGTGACCGTGAAGCAGCTGAAAGAGGACTACTTCAAGA
AAATCGAGTGCTTCGACTCCGTGGAAATCTCCGGCGTGGAAGATCGGTTCAACGCCTCCCTGGGCACATA
CCACGATCTGCTGAAAATTATCAAGGACAAGGACTTCCTGGACAATGAGGAAAACGAGGACATTCTGGAA
GATATCGTGCTGACCCTGACACTGTTTGAGGACAGAGAGATGATCGAGGAACGGCTGAAAACCTATGCCC
ACCTGTTCGACGACAAAGTGATGAAGCAGCTGAAGCGGCGGAGATACACCGGCTGGGGCAGGCTGAGCCG
GAAGCTGATCAACGGCATCCGGGACAAGCAGTCCGGCAAGACAATCCTGGATTTCCTGAAGTCCGACGGC
TTCGCCAACAGAAACTTCATGCAGCTGATCCACGACGACAGCCTGACCTTTAAAGAGGACATCCAGAAAG
CCCAGGTGTCCGGCCAGGGCGATAGCCTGCACGAGCACATTGCCAATCTGGCCGGCAGCCCCGCCATTAA
GAAGGGCATCCTGCAGACAGTGAAGGTGGTGGACGAGCTCGTGAAAGTGATGGGCCGGCACAAGCCCGAG
AACATCGTGATCGAAATGGCCAGAGAGAACCAGACCACCCAGAAGGGACAGAAGAACAGCCGCGAGAGAA
TGAAGCGGATCGAAGAGGGCATCAAAGAGCTGGGCAGCCAGATCCTGAAAGAACACCCCGTGGAAAACAC
CCAGCTGCAGAACGAGAAGCTGTACCTGTACTACCTGCAGAATGGGCGGGATATGTACGTGGACCAGGAA
CTGGACATCAACCGGCTGTCCGACTACGATGTGGACCATATCGTGCCTCAGAGCTTTCTGAAGGACGACT
CCATCGACAACAAGGTGCTGACCAGAAGCGACAAGAACCGGGGCAAGAGCGACAACGTGCCCTCCGAAGA
GGTCGTGAAGAAGATGAAGAACTACTGGCGGCAGCTGCTGAACGCCAAGCTGATTACCCAGAGAAAGTTC
GACAATCTGACCAAGGCCGAGAGAGGCGGCCTGAGCGAACTGGATAAGGCCGGCTTCATCAAGAGACAGC
TGGTGGAAACCCGGCAGATCACAAAGCACGTGGCACAGATCCTGGACTCCCGGATGAACACTAAGTACGA
CGAGAATGACAAGCTGATCCGGGAAGTGAAAGTGATCACCCTGAAGTCCAAGCTGGTGTCCGATTTCCGG
AAGGATTTCCAGTTTTACAAAGTGCGCGAGATCAACAACTACCACCACGCCCACGACGCCTACCTGAACG
CCGTCGTGGGAACCGCCCTGATCAAAAAGTACCCTAAGCTGGAAAGCGAGTTCGTGTACGGCGACTACAA
GGTGTACGACGTGCGGAAGATGATCGCCAAGAGCGAGCAGGAAATCGGCAAGGCTACCGCCAAGTACTTC
TTCTACAGCAACATCATGAACTTTTTCAAGACCGAGATTACCCTGGCCAACGGCGAGATCCGGAAGCGGC
CTCTGATCGAGACAAACGGCGAAACCGGGGAGATCGTGTGGGATAAGGGCCGGGATTTTGCCACCGTGCG
GAAAGTGCTGAGCATGCCCCAAGTGAATATCGTGAAAAAGACCGAGGTGCAGACAGGCGGCTTCAGCAAA
GAGTCTATCCTGCCCAAGAGGAACAGCGATAAGCTGATCGCCAGAAAGAAGGACTGGGACCCTAAGAAGT
ACGGCGGCTTCGACAGCCCCACCGTGGCCTATTCTGTGCTGGTGGTGGCCAAAGTGGAAAAGGGCAAGTC
CAAGAAACTGAAGAGTGTGAAAGAGCTGCTGGGGATCACCATCATGGAAAGAAGCAGCTTCGAGAAGAAT
CCCATCGACTTTCTGGAAGCCAAGGGCTACAAAGAAGTGAAAAAGGACCTGATCATCAAGCTGCCTAAGT
ACTCCCTGTTCGAGCTGGAAAACGGCCGGAAGAGAATGCTGGCCTCTGCCGGCGAACTGCAGAAGGGAAA
CGAACTGGCCCTGCCCTCCAAATATGTGAACTTCCTGTACCTGGCCAGCCACTATGAGAAGCTGAAGGGC
TCCCCCGAGGATAATGAGCAGAAACAGCTGTTTGTGGAACAGCACAAGCACTACCTGGACGAGATCATCG
AGCAGATCAGCGAGTTCTCCAAGAGAGTGATCCTGGCCGACGCTAATCTGGACAAAGTGCTGTCCGCCTA
CAACAAGCACCGGGATAAGCCCATCAGAGAGCAGGCCGAGAATATCATCCACCTGTTTACCCTGACCAAT
CTGGGAGCCCCTGCCGCCTTCAAGTACTTTGACACCACCATCGACCGGAAGAGGTACACCAGCACCAAAG
AGGTGCTGGACGCCACCCTGATCCACCAGAGCATCACCGGCCTGTACGAGACACGGATCGACCTGTCTCA
GCTGGGAGGCGACAAAAGGCCGGCGGCCACGAAAAAGGCCGGCCAGGCAAAAAAGAAAAAGGAATTCGGC
AGTGGAGAGGGCAGAGGAAGTCTGCTAACATGCGGTGACGTCGAGGAGAATCCTGGCCCAATGACCGAGT
ACAAGCCCACGGTGCGCCTCGCCACCCGCGACGACGTCCCCAGGGCCGTACGCACCCTCGCCGCCGCGTT
CGCCGACTACCCCGCCACGCGCCACACCGTCGATCCGGACCGCCACATCGAGCGGGTCACCGAGCTGCAA
GAACTCTTCCTCACGCGCGTCGGGCTCGACATCGGCAAGGTGTGGGTCGCGGACGACGGCGCCGCGGTGG
CGGTCTGGACCACGCCGGAGAGCGTCGAAGCGGGGGCGGTGTTCGCCGAGATCGGCCCGCGCATGGCCGA
GTTGAGCGGTTCCCGGCTGGCCGCGCAGCAACAGATGGAAGGCCTCCTGGCGCCGCACCGGCCCAAGGAG
CCCGCGTGGTTCCTGGCCACCGTCGGAGTCTCGCCCGACCACCAGGGCAAGGGTCTGGGCAGCGCCGTCG
TGCTCCCCGGAGTGGAGGCGGCCGAGCGCGCCGGGGTGCCCGCCTTCCTGGAGACCTCCGCGCCCCGCAA
CCTCCCCTTCTACGAGCGGCTCGGCTTCACCGTCACCGCCGACGTCGAGGTGCCCGAAGGACCGCGCACC
TGGTGCATGACCCGCAAGCCCGGTGCCTGAGAATTCTAACTAGAGCTCGCTGATCAGCCTCGACTGTGCC
TTCTAGTTGCCAGCCATCTGTTGTTTGCCCCTCCCCCGTGCCTTCCTTGACCCTGGAAGGTGCCACTCCC
ACTGTCCTTTCCTAATAAAATGAGGAAATTGCATCGCATTGTCTGAGTAGGTGTCATTCTATTCTGGGGG
GTGGGGTGGGGCAGGACAGCAAGGGGGAGGATTGGGAAGAGAATAGCAGGCATGCTGGGGAGCGGCCGCA
GGAACCCCTAGTGATGGAGTTGGCCACTCCCTCTCTGCGCGCTCGCTCGCTCACTGAGGCCGGGCGACCA
AAGGTCGCCCGACGCCCGGGCTTTGCCCGGGCGGCCTCAGTGAGCGAGCGAGCGCGCAGCTGCCTGCAGG
GGCGCCTGATGCGGTATTTTCTCCTTACGCATCTGTGCGGTATTTCACACCGCATA
[95 nt withheld, positions 6637-6731]
T
[46 nt withheld, positions 6733-6778]
C
[141 nt withheld, positions 6780-6920]
CCTTTGACGTTGGAGTCCACGTTCTTT
[37 nt withheld, positions 6948-6984]
ACTCTATCTCGGGCTATTCTTTTGATTTATAAGGGATTTTGCCGATTTCGGTCTATTGGTTAAAAAATGA
GCTGATTTAACAAAAATTTAACGCGAATTTTAACAAAATATTAACGTTTACAATTTTATGGTGCACTCTC
AGTACAATCTGCTCTGATGCCGCATAGTTAAGCCAGCCCCGACACCCGCCAACACCCGCTGACGCGCCCT
GACGGGCTTGTCTGCTCCCGGCATCCGCTTACAGACAAGCTGTGACCGTCTCCGGGAGCTGCATGTGTCA
GAGGTTTTCACCGTCATCACCGAAACGCGCGAGACGAAAGGGCCTCGTGATACGCCTATTTTTATAGGTT
AATGTCATGATAATAATGGTTTCTTAGACGTCAGGTGGCACTTTTCGGGGAAATGTGCGCGGAACCCCTA
TTTGTTTATTTTTCTAAATACATTCAAATATGTATCCGCTCATGAGACAATAACCCTGATAAATGCTTCA
ATAATATTGAAAAAGGAAGAGTATGAGTATTCAACATTTCCGTGTCGCCCTTATTCCCTTTTTTGCGGCA
TTTTGCCTTCCTGTTTTTGCTCACCCAGAAACGCTGGTGAAAGTAAAAGATGCTGAAGATCAGTTGGGTG
CACGAGTGGGTTACATCGAACTGGATCTCAACAGCGGTAAGATCCTTGAGAGTTTTCGCCCCGAAGAACG
TTTTCCAATGATGAGCACTTTTAAAGTTCTGCTATGTGGCGCGGTATTATCCCGTATTGACGCCGGGCAA
GAGCAACTCGGTCGCCGCATACACTATTCTCAGAATGACTTGGTTGAGTACTCACCAGTCACAGAAAAGC
ATCTTACGGATGGCATGACAGTAAGAGAATTATGCAGTGCTGCCATAACCATGAGTGATAACACTGCGGC
CAACTTACTTCTGACAACGATCGGAGGACCGAAGGAGCTAACCGCTTTTTTGCACAACATGGGGGATCAT
GTAACTCGCCTTGATCGTTGGGAACCGGAGCTGAATGAAGCCATACCAAACGACGAGCGTGACACCACGA
TGCCTGTAGCAATGGCAACAACGTTGCGCAAACTATTAACTGGCGAACTACTTACTCTAGCTTCCCGGCA
ACAATTAATAGACTGGATGGAGGCGGATAAAGTTGCAGGACCACTTCTGCGCTCGGCCCTTCCGGCTGGC
TGGTTTATTGCTGATAAATCTGGAGCCGGTGAGCGTGGAAGCCGCGGTATCATTGCAGCACTGGGGCCAG
ATGGTAAGCCCTCCCGTATCGTAGTTATCTACACGACGGGGAGTCAGGCAACTATGGATGAACGAAATAG
ACAGATCGCTGAGATAGGTGCCTCACTGATTAAGCATTGGTAACTGTCAGACCAAGTTTACTCATATATA
CTTTAGATTGATTTAAAACTTCATTTTTAATTTAAAAGGATCTAGGTGAAGATCCTTTTTGATAATCTCA
TGACCAAAATCCCTTAACGTGAGTTTTCGTTCCACTGAGCGTCAGACCCCGTAGAAAAGATCAAAGGATC
TTCTTGAGATCCTTTTTTTCTGCGCGTAATCTGCTGCTTGCAAACAAAAAAACCACCGCTACCAGCGGTG
GTTTGTTTGCCGGATCAAGAGCTACCAACTCTTTTTCCGAAGGTAACTGGCTTCAGCAGAGCGCAGATAC
CAAATACTGTTCTTCTAGTGTAGCCGTAGTTAGGCCACCACTTCAAGAACTCTGTAGCACCGCCTACATA
CCTCGCTCTGCTAATCCTGTTACCAGTGGCTGCTGCCAGTGGCGATAAGTCGTGTCTTACCGGGTTGGAC
TCAAGACGATAGTTACCGGATAAGGCGCAGCGGTCGGGCTGAACGGGGGGTTCGTGCACACAGCCCAGCT
TGGAGCGAACGACCTACACCGAACTGAGATACCTACAGCGTGAGCTATGAGAAAGCGCCACGCTTCCCGA
AGGGAGAAAGGCGGACAGGTATCCGGTAAGCGGCAGGGTCGGAACAGGAGAGCGCACGAGGGAGCTTCCA
GGGGGAAACGCCTGGTATCTTTATAGTCCTGTCGGGTTTCGCCACCTCTGACTTGAGCGTCGATTTTTGT
GATGCTCGTCAGGGGGGCGGAGCCTATGGAAAAACGCCAGCAACGCGGCCTTTTTACGGTTCCTGGCCTT
TTGCTGGCCTTTTGCTCACATGT
